Addgene plasmid #156942: pD649-HAsp-VCAM1-Fc(DAPA)-AviTag-6xHis
Purpose: Mammalian expression of cell-surface protein extracellular domain fused to Fc(DAPA)-Avi-6xHis. Protein is secreted from cells.
Depositing lab: Chris Garcia. Depositing organization: Stanford University. Publication: A Human IgSF Cell-Surface Interactome Reveals a Complex Network of Protein-Protein Interactions. Wojtowicz WM, Vielmetter J, Fernandes RA, Siepe DH, Eastman CL, Chisholm GB, Cox S, Klock H, Anderson PW, Rue SM, Miller JJ, Glaser SM, Bragstad ML, Vance J, Lam AW, Lesley SA, Zinn K, Garcia KC. Cell. 2020 Aug 20;182(4):1027-1043.e17. doi: 10.1016/j.cell.2020.07.025. PubMed 32822567.
Backbone
  Vector backbone: pD649
  Backbone size w/o insert (bp): 6106
  Vector type: Mammalian Expression
Growth in bacteria
  Bacterial resistance: Ampicillin, 100 μg/mL
  Growth temperature: 37°C
  Growth strain: DH5alpha
  Copy number: High Copy
Gene/Insert
  Gene/Insert name: VCAM1
  Species: H. sapiens (human)
  Insert size (bp): 2022
  Mutation: Fc region of human IgG contains D265A and P329A mutations (DAPA)
  Entrez Gene: VCAM1 (a.k.a. CD106, INCAM-100)
  Promoter: CMV/SP6
  Tag / fusion protein: Fc(DAPA)-AviTag-6xHis (C terminal on backbone)
  Cloning method: Restriction Enzyme; 5′ cloning site GCGGCCGC (not destroyed); 3′ cloning site GGCGCGCC (not destroyed)
  Sequencing primers: 5′ ATTTAGGTGACACTATAG; 3′ CACGTACCAGTTGAACTTCACC
Resource information
  A portion of this plasmid was derived from a plasmid made by: synthesis by ThermoFisher
Terms and licenses: Academic/Nonprofit Terms; Industry Terms: Not Available to Industry
Depositor comments: Some plasmids in this collection may have an IS4-like element ISVsa5 family transposase upstream of the CMV promoter.
How to cite: pD649-HAsp-VCAM1-Fc(DAPA)-AviTag-6xHis was a gift from Chris Garcia (Addgene plasmid # 156942 ; http://n2t.net/addgene:156942 ; RRID:Addgene_156942)
