[The description below was written by a language model from this plasmid's Addgene catalogue record and pLannotate feature annotations shown in this document.]
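Description:
pD649-HAsp-VCAM1-Fc(DAPA)-AviTag-6xHis is a mammalian expression plasmid of about 8.1 kb, built on the pD649 backbone, for producing the extracellular domain of human VCAM1 (CD106) as a secreted Fc fusion protein. In bacteria it is maintained as a high-copy plasmid through a ColE1/pUC-type origin and selected with ampicillin via the β-lactamase gene. The annotation also picks up short remnants of KanR, lacZα, an rrnB terminator and an f1 origin, which appear to be non-functional backbone fragments. The depositor notes that some plasmids in this collection may carry an IS4-like transposase insertion upstream of the CMV promoter; no such element is annotated here.

The expression cassette is driven by the CMV immediate-early enhancer and promoter, followed by a fragment of CMV intron A and an SP6 promoter, which also serves as the 5′ sequencing primer site. The open reading frame begins with a secretion signal: the name indicates an "HAsp" leader, while the annotation tool matches part of this region to an immunoglobulin heavy chain signal sequence. The VCAM1 ectodomain follows, cloned between retained NotI and AscI sites, then a human IgG1 Fc region. The Fc carries the D265A and P329A (DAPA) substitutions, generally used to reduce Fc effector interactions. The C-terminal AviTag, for site-specific biotinylation, and 6xHis tag, for metal-affinity purification, are listed in the catalogue but not annotated in the table. A bGH polyadenylation signal terminates the transcript. A separate SV40/EM7-driven puromycin resistance cassette with an SV40 poly(A) signal could allow selection of transfected cells. The construct belongs to a collection made for a screen of protein-protein interactions among human IgSF cell-surface proteins.
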