Features (pLannotate 1.2.2; 21 found; start..end, strand, type, name):
    119..143     -  CDS            KanR (fragment): aminoglycoside phosphotransferase; aph(3')-Ia; confers resistance to kanamycin
    254..842     +  rep_origin     ori: high-copy-number ColE1/pMB1/pBR322/pUC origin of replication
   1067..1084    +  terminator     rrnB T2 terminator (fragment): transcription terminator T2 from the E. coli rrnB gene
   1109..1128    -  CDS            lacZα (fragment): LacZα fragment of β-galactosidase; lacZ fragment
   1584..1600    +  protein_bind   lac operator: The lac repressor binds to the lac operator to inhibit transcription in E. coli. This inhibition can be relieved by adding lactose or isopropyl-β-D-thiogalactopyranoside (IPTG). lac repressor encoded by lacI
   1843..2146    +  enhancer       CMV enhancer: human cytomegalovirus immediate early enhancer
   2147..2350    +  promoter       CMV promoter: human cytomegalovirus (CMV) immediate early promoter
   2486..2529    +  intron         CMV intron (fragment): modified intron A from human cytomegalovirus
   2581..2599    +  promoter       SP6 promoter: promoter for bacteriophage SP6 RNA polymerase
   2603..2640    +  CDS            IgH signal sequence (fragment): signal sequence from the mouse immunoglobulin heavy chain variable region
   2692..4770    +  CDS            VCAM1 (fragment): VCAM1_HUMAN - Experimental evidence at protein level: Swiss-Prot protein existence level 1. Important in cell-cell recognition. Appears to function in leukocyte-endothelial cell adhesion. Interacts with integrin alpha- 4/beta-1 (ITGA4/ITGB1) on leukocytes, and mediates both adhesion and signal transduction. The VCAM1/ITGA4/ITGB1 interaction may play a pathophysiologic role both in immune responses and in leukocyte emigration to sites of inflammation. From Homo sapiens (Human).
   4786..5463    +  CDS            IGHG1 (fragment): IGHG1_HUMAN - Experimental evidence at protein level: Swiss-Prot protein existence level 1. Constant region of immunoglobulin heavy chains. Immunoglobulins, also known as antibodies, are membrane-bound or secreted glycoproteins produced by B lymphocytes. In the recognition phase of humoral immunity, the membrane-bound immunoglobulins serve as receptors which, upon binding of a specific antigen, trigger the clonal expansion and differentiation of B lymphocytes into immunoglobulins- secreting plasma cells. Secreted immunoglobulins mediate the effector phase of humoral immunity, which results in
   5678..5789    +  polyA_signal   bGH poly(A) signal: bovine growth hormone polyadenylation signal
   5790..5898    +  rep_origin     f1 ori (fragment): f1 bacteriophage origin of replication; arrow indicates direction of (+) strand synthesis
   5912..6241    +  promoter       SV40 promoter: SV40 enhancer and early promoter
   6289..6336    +  promoter       EM7 promoter: synthetic bacterial promoter&nbsp
   6355..6954    +  CDS            PuroR (fragment): puromycin N-acetyltransferase; pac from Streptomyces; confers resistance to puromycin
   6964..7089    +  CDS            ble (fragment): BLE_KLEPN - Experimental evidence at protein level: Swiss-Prot protein existence level 1. Binding protein with a strong affinity to the bleomycin family of antibiotics. Binds to CL990; an antimitotic-antibiotic compound. From Klebsiella pneumoniae.
   7084..7205    +  polyA_signal   SV40 poly(A) signal: SV40 polyadenylation signal
   7258..8118    -  CDS            AmpR: β-lactamase; bla; confers resistance to ampicillin, carbenicillin, and related antibiotics
   8121..89      -  promoter       AmpR promoter (fragment) (across the origin): bla
>Addgene plasmid #156942 | pD649-HAsp-VCAM1-Fc(DAPA)-AviTag-6xHis | addgene full sequence | sequence record 389772 | Addgene NGS Result
TTTCAATATTATTGAAGCATTTATCAGGGTTATTGTCTCATGAGCGGATACATATTTGAATGTATTTAGA
AAAATAAACAAATAGGGGTCAGTGTTACAACCAATTAACCAATTCTGAACATTATCGCGAGCCCATTTAT
ACCTGAATATGGCTCATAACACCCCTTGCTCATGACCAAAATCCCTTAACGTGAGTTACGCGCGCGTCGT
TCCACTGAGCGTCAGACCCCGTAGAAAAGATCAAAGGATCTTCTTGAGATCCTTTTTTTCTGCGCGTAAT
CTGCTGCTTGCAAACAAAAAAACCACCGCTACCAGCGGTGGTTTGTTTGCCGGATCAAGAGCTACCAACT
CTTTTTCCGAAGGTAACTGGCTTCAGCAGAGCGCAGATACCAAATACTGTTCTTCTAGTGTAGCCGTAGT
TAGCCCACCACTTCAAGAACTCTGTAGCACCGCCTACATACCTCGCTCTGCTAATCCTGTTACCAGTGGC
TGCTGCCAGTGGCGATAAGTCGTGTCTTACCGGGTTGGACTCAAGACGATAGTTACCGGATAAGGCGCAG
CGGTCGGGCTGAACGGGGGGTTCGTGCACACAGCCCAGCTTGGAGCGAACGACCTACACCGAACTGAGAT
ACCTACAGCGTGAGCTATGAGAAAGCGCCACGCTTCCCGAAGGGAGAAAGGCGGACAGGTATCCGGTAAG
CGGCAGGGTCGGAACAGGAGAGCGCACGAGGGAGCTTCCAGGGGGAAACGCCTGGTATCTTTATAGTCCT
GTCGGGTTTCGCCACCTCTGACTTGAGCGTCGATTTTTGTGATGCTCGTCAGGGGGGCGGAGCCTATGGA
AAAACGCCAGCAACGCGGCCTTTTTACGGTTCCTGGCCTTTTGCTGGCCTTTTGCTCACATGTTCTTTCC
TGCGTTATCCCCTGATTCTGTGGATAACCGTATTACCGCCTTTGAGTGAGCTGATACCGCTCGCCGCAGC
CGAACGACCGAGCGCAGCGAGTCAGTGAGCGAGGAAGCGGAAGGCGAGAGTAGGGAACTGCCAGGCATCA
AACTAAGCAGAAGGCCCCTGACGGATGGCCTTTTTGCGTTTCTACAAACTCTTTCTGTGTTGTAAAACGA
CGGCCAGTCTTAAGCTCGGGCCCCCTGGGCGGTTCTGATAACGAGTAATCGTTAATCCGCAAATAACGTA
AAAACCCGCTTCGGCGGGTTTTTTTATGGGGGGAGTTTAGGGAAAGAGCATTTGTCAGAATATTTAAGGG
CGCCTGTCACTTTGCTTGATATATGAGAATTATTTAACCTTATAAATGAGAAAAAAGCAACGCACTTTAA
ATAAGATACGTTGCTTTTTCGATTGATGAACACCTATAATTAAACTATTCATCTATTATTTATGATTTTT
TGTATATACAATATTTCTAGTTTGTTAAAGAGAATTAAGAAAATAAATCTCGAAAATAATAAAGGGAAAA
TCAGTTTTTGATATCAAAATTATACATGTCAACGATAATACAAAATATAATACAAACTATAAGATGTTAT
CAGTATTTATTATCATTTAGAATAAATTTTGTGTCGCCCTTAATTGTGAGCGGATAACAATTACGAGCTT
CATGCACAGTGGCGTTGACTCAATATTGGCCATTAGCCATATTATTCATTGGTTATATAGCATAAATCAA
TATTGGCTATTGGCCATTGCATACGTTGTATCTATATCATAATATGTACATTTATATTGGCTCATGTCCA
ATATGACCGCCATGTTGGCATTGATTATTGACTAGTTATTAATAGTAATCAATTACGGGGTCATTAGTTC
ATAGCCCATATATGGAGTTCCGCGTTACATAACTTACGGTAAATGGCCCGCCTGGCTGACCGCCCAACGA
CCCCCGCCCATTGACGTCAATAATGACGTATGTTCCCATAGTAACGCCAATAGGGACTTTCCATTGACGT
CAATGGGTGGAGTATTTACGGTAAACTGCCCACTTGGCAGTACATCAAGTGTATCATATGCCAAGTACGC
CCCCTATTGACGTCAATGACGGTAAATGGCCCGCCTGGCATTATGCCCAGTACATGACCTTATGGGACTT
TCCTACTTGGCAGTACATCTACGTATTAGTCATCGCTATTACCATGGTGATGCGGTTTTGGCAGTACATC
AATGGGCGTGGATAGCGGTTTGACTCACGGGGATTTCCAAGTCTCCACCCCATTGACGTCAATGGGAGTT
TGTTTTGGCACCAAAATCAACGGGACTTTCCAAAATGTCGTAACAACTCCGCCCCATTGACGCAAATGGG
CGGTAGGCGTGTACGGTGGGAGGTCTATATAAGCAGAGCTCGTTTAGTGAACCGTCAGATCGCCTGGAGA
CGCCATCCACGCTGTTTTGACCTCCATAGAAGACACCGGGACCGATCCAGCCTCCGCGGCCGGGAACGGT
GCATTGGAACGCGGATTCCCCGTGCCAAGAGTGACGTAAGTACCGCCTATAGAGTCTATAGGCCCACCCC
CTTGGCTTCGTTAGAACGCGGCTACAATTAATACATAACCTTATGTATCATACACATACGATTTAGGTGA
CACTATAGAATAACATCCACTTTGCCTTTCTCTCCACAGGTGTCCACTCCCAGGTCCAACTGCACCTCGG
TTCTATCGAAAACGCGCCTGCTAGCGCCACCATGAAGACCATCATTGCCCTGAGCTACATCTTCTGCCTG
GTGTTCGCTGCGGCCGCCTTCAAGATCGAGACAACCCCTGAAAGCCGGTATCTGGCCCAGATCGGCGATA
GCGTGTCCCTGACATGTAGCACAACCGGCTGCGAGAGCCCATTCTTTAGCTGGCGGACACAGATCGACAG
CCCTCTGAACGGCAAAGTGACCAACGAGGGCACCACCAGCACACTGACCATGAATCCCGTGTCCTTCGGC
AACGAGCACAGCTACCTGTGTACAGCCACATGCGAGAGCAGAAAGCTGGAAAAGGGCATCCAGGTGGAAA
TCTACAGCTTCCCTAAGGACCCCGAGATCCACCTGTCTGGACCTCTGGAAGCCGGCAAGCCTATCACCGT
GAAGTGTAGCGTGGCCGACGTGTACCCCTTCGACAGACTGGAAATCGACCTGCTGAAGGGCGACCACCTG
ATGAAGTCCCAAGAGTTCCTGGAAGATGCCGACAGAAAGAGCCTGGAAACAAAGTCCCTGGAAGTGACCT
TCACACCCGTGATCGAGGACATCGGCAAGGTGCTCGTGTGTAGAGCCAAGCTGCACATCGACGAGATGGA
TAGCGTGCCAACAGTGCGGCAGGCCGTGAAAGAGCTGCAGGTCTACATCAGCCCCAAGAACACCGTGATC
AGCGTGAACCCCAGCACAAAGCTGCAAGAAGGCGGCAGCGTCACCATGACCTGTAGCTCTGAAGGACTGC
CCGCTCCTGAGATCTTCTGGTCCAAGAAGCTGGACAACGGCAACCTGCAGCACCTGAGCGGAAATGCCAC
ACTGACACTGATCGCCATGCGGATGGAAGATAGCGGCATCTATGTGTGCGAGGGCGTGAACCTGATCGGC
AAGAACCGGAAAGAGGTGGAACTGATCGTCCAAGAGAAGCCCTTCACCGTGGAAATCAGCCCCGGACCTA
GAATCGCCGCTCAGATCGGAGATTCCGTGATGCTGACCTGCTCTGTGATGGGCTGCGAGTCTCCCAGCTT
TTCTTGGAGAACCCAGATCGACTCCCCACTGTCTGGAAAAGTGCGGAGCGAGGGCACAAATAGCACCCTG
ACACTGTCCCCAGTGTCCTTTGAGAATGAGCACTCCTACCTGTGCACCGTGACCTGCGGCCACAAAAAGC
TCGAGAAGGGAATTCAGGTCGAGCTGTATAGCTTCCCCAGAGATCCCGAGATCGAGATGTCTGGCGGCCT
GGTTAATGGCAGCAGCGTGACAGTGTCTTGCAAGGTGCCAAGCGTGTACCCTCTGGACCGGCTGGAAATT
GAGCTGCTCAAAGGGGAGACAATCCTCGAGAATATCGAGTTCCTTGAGGACACCGACATGAAGTCTCTGG
AAAACAAGAGCCTCGAGATGACATTCATCCCCACCATCGAGGATACAGGCAAAGCCCTCGTGTGCCAGGC
CAAACTGCATATTGATGACATGGAATTCGAGCCCAAGCAGCGGCAGAGCACACAGACACTGTATGTGAAC
GTGGCCCCTAGAGACACCACAGTGCTGGTGTCCCCAAGCTCCATTCTGGAAGAGGGCAGCTCCGTGAACA
TGACATGCCTGAGCCAGGGCTTCCCCGCTCCAAAGATTCTGTGGTCAAGACAGCTGCCCAATGGCGAGCT
GCAGCCTCTGTCTGAGAATGCTACCCTGACTCTGATCAGCACCAAAATGGAAGATTCCGGCGTGTACCTG
TGCGAAGGCATCAATCAGGCCGGCAGAAGCAGAAAAGAAGTCGAGCTGATCATCCAAGTGACGCCCAAGG
ACATCAAGCTGACCGCCTTTCCAAGCGAGTCTGTGAAAGAGGGCGACACCGTCATCATCAGCTGCACCTG
TGGCAATGTGCCCGAGACATGGATCATCCTGAAGAAGAAGGCCGAGACAGGCGATACCGTGCTGAAGTCT
ATCGACGGCGCCTACACCATCAGAAAGGCCCAGCTGAAAGACGCCGGGGTGTACGAGTGCGAGTCCAAGA
ACAAAGTGGGCAGCCAGCTGAGATCTCTGACCCTGGATGTGCAGGGCAGAGAGAACAACAAGGACTACTT
CAGCCCCGAAGGCGCGCCGGGCGGCGACAAGACCCACACCTGCCCCCCCTGCCCAGCTCCAGAACTGCTG
GGAGGGCCTTCCGTGTTCCTGTTCCCCCCCAAGCCCAAGGACACCCTGATGATCAGCAGGACCCCCGAGG
TGACCTGCGTGGTGGTGGCCGTGTCCCACGAGGACCCAGAGGTGAAGTTCAACTGGTACGTGGACGGCGT
GGAGGTGCACAACGCCAAGACCAAGCCCAGAGAGGAGCAGTACAACAGCACCTACAGGGTGGTGTCCGTG
CTGACCGTGCTGCACCAGGACTGGCTGAACGGCAAAGAATACAAGTGCAAAGTCTCCAACAAGGCCCTGG
CTGCCCCAATCGAAAAGACAATCAGCAAGGCCAAGGGCCAGCCACGGGAGCCCCAGGTGTACACCCTGCC
CCCCAGCCGGGAGGAGATGACCAAGAACCAGGTGTCCCTGACCTGTCTGGTGAAGGGCTTCTACCCCAGC
GATATCGCCGTGGAGTGGGAGAGCAACGGCCAGCCCGAGAACAACTACAAGACCACCCCCCCAGTGCTGG
ACAGCGACGGCAGCTTCTTCCTGTACAGCAAGCTGACCGTGGACAAGTCCAGGTGGCAGCAGGGCAACGT
GTTCAGCTGCAGCGTGATGCACGAGGCCCTGCACAACCACTACACCCAGAAGTCCCTGAGCCTGAGCCCC
GGCGGCAGCGGTCTTAATGATATTTTCGAGGCTCAGAAGATTGAGTGGCATGAACACCACCACCATCACC
ACTAAGGCCGGCCTGTAGTCACTGGCACAACGCGTTACCCGGTAAGCCAATCGGGTATACACGGTCGTCA
TACTGCAGACAGGGTTCTTCTACTTTGCAAGATAGTCTTGAGTAGTAAAATAAATAGATAGAGAAAATCA
GCCTCGACTGTGCCTTCTAGTTGCCAGCCATCTGTTGTTTGCCCCTCCCCCGTGCCTTCCTTGACCCTGG
AAGGTGCCACTCCCACTGTCCTTTCCTAATAAAATGAGGAAATTGCATCACAACACTCAACCCTATCTCG
GTCTATTCTTTTGATTTATAAGGGATTTTGCCGATTTCGGCCTATTGGTTAAAAAATGAGCTGATTTAAC
AAAAATTTAACGCGAATTAATTCTGTGGAATGTGTGTCAGTTAGGGTGTGGAAAGTCCCCAGGCTCCCCA
GCAGGCAGAAGTATGCAAAGCATGCATCTCAATTAGTCAGCAACCAGGTGTGGAAAGTCCCCAGGCTCCC
CAGCAGGCAGAAGTATGCAAAGCATGCATCTCAATTAGTCAGCAACCATAGTCCCGCCCCTAACTCCGCC
CATCCCGCCCCTAACTCCGCCCAGTTCCGCCCATTCTCCGCCCCATGGCTGACTAATTTTTTTTATTTAT
GCAGAGGCCGAGGCCGCCTCTGCCTCTGAGCTATTCCAGAAGTAGTGAGGAGGCTTTTTTGGAGGCCTAG
GCTTTTGCAAAAAGCTCCCGGGAGCTTGTATATCCATTTTCGGATCTGATCAGCACGTGTTGACAATTAA
TCATCGGCATAGTATATCGGCATAGTATAATACGACAAGGTGAGGAACTAAACCATGACCGAGTACAAGC
CCACGGTGCGCCTCGCCACCCGCGACGACGTCCCCAGGGCCGTACGCACCCTCGCCGCCGCGTTCGCCGA
CTACCCCGCCACGCGCCACACCGTCGATCCGGACCGCCACATCGAGCGGGTCACCGAGCTGCAAGAACTC
TTCCTCACGCGCGTCGGGCTCGACATCGGCAAGGTGTGGGTCGCGGACGACGGCGCCGCGGTGGCGGTCT
GGACCACGCCGGAGAGCGTCGAAGCGGGGGCGGTGTTCGCCGAGATCGGCCCGCGCATGGCCGAGTTGAG
CGGTTCCCGGCTGGCCGCGCAGCAACAGATGGAAGGCCTCCTGGCGCCGCACCGGCCCAAGGAGCCCGCG
TGGTTCCTGGCCACCGTCGGCGTCTCGCCCGACCACCAGGGCAAGGGTCTGGGCAGCGCCGTCGTGCTCC
CCGGAGTGGAGGCGGCCGAGCGCGCCGGGGTGCCCGCCTTCCTGGAGACATCCGCGCCCCGCAACCTCCC
CTTCTACGAGCGGCTCGGCTTCACCGTCACCGCCGACGTCGAGGTGCCCGAAGGACCGCGCACCTGGTGC
ATGACCCGCAAGCCCGGTGCCTGACACGTGCTACGAGATTTCGATTCCACCGCCGCCTTCTATGAAAGGT
TGGGCTTCGGAATCGTTTTCCGGGACGCCGGCTGGATGATCCTCCAGCGCGGGGATCTCATGCTGGAGTT
CTTCGCCCACCCCAACTTGTTTATTGCAGCTTATAATGGTTACAAATAAAGCAATAGCATCACAAATTTC
ACAAATAAAGCATTTTTTTCACTGCATTCTAGTTGTGGTTTGTCCAAACTCATCAATGTATCTTATCATG
TCTGTATACCGTCGACCTCTAGCTAGAGCTTGGCGTAATCATGGTCATTACCAATGCTTAATCAGTGAGG
CACCTATCTCAGCGATCTGTCTATTTCGTTCATCCATAGTTGCCTGACTCCCCGTCGTGTAGATAACTAC
GATACGGGAGGGCTTACCATCTGGCCCCAGCGCTGCGATGATACCGCGAGAACCACGCTCACCGGCTCCG
GATTTATCAGCAATAAACCAGCCAGCCGGAAGGGCCGAGCGCAGAAGTGGTCCTGCAACTTTATCCGCCT
CCATCCAGTCTATTAATTGTTGCCGGGAAGCTAGAGTAAGTAGTTCGCCAGTTAATAGTTTGCGCAACGT
TGTTGCCATCGCTACAGGCATCGTGGTGTCACGCTCGTCGTTTGGTATGGCTTCATTCAGCTCCGGTTCC
CAACGATCAAGGCGAGTTACATGATCCCCCATGTTGTGCAAAAAAGCGGTTAGCTCCTTCGGTCCTCCGA
TCGTTGTCAGAAGTAAGTTGGCCGCAGTGTTATCACTCATGGTTATGGCAGCACTGCATAATTCTCTTAC
TGTCATGCCATCCGTAAGATGCTTTTCTGTGACTGGTGAGTACTCAACCAAGTCATTCTGAGAATAGTGT
ATGCGGCGACCGAGTTGCTCTTGCCCGGCGTCAATACGGGATAATACCGCGCCACATAGCAGAACTTTAA
AAGTGCTCATCATTGGAAAACGTTCTTCGGGGCGAAAACTCTCAAGGATCTTACCGCTGTTGAGATCCAG
TTCGATGTAACCCACTCGTGCACCCAACTGATCTTCAGCATCTTTTACTTTCACCAGCGTTTCTGGGTGA
GCAAAAACAGGAAGGCAAAATGCCGCAAAAAAGGGAATAAGGGCGACACGGAAATGTTGAATACTCATAT
TCTTCCTT
