>Addgene plasmid #156942 | pD649-HAsp-VCAM1-Fc(DAPA)-AviTag-6xHis | depositor partial sequence | sequence record 302994 | insert (extracellular domain)
TTCAAGATCGAGACAACCCCTGAAAGCCGGTATCTGGCCCAGATCGGCGATAGCGTGTCCCTGACATGTA
GCACAACCGGCTGCGAGAGCCCATTCTTTAGCTGGCGGACACAGATCGACAGCCCTCTGAACGGCAAAGT
GACCAACGAGGGCACCACCAGCACACTGACCATGAATCCCGTGTCCTTCGGCAACGAGCACAGCTACCTG
TGTACAGCCACATGCGAGAGCAGAAAGCTGGAAAAGGGCATCCAGGTGGAAATCTACAGCTTCCCTAAGG
ACCCCGAGATCCACCTGTCTGGACCTCTGGAAGCCGGCAAGCCTATCACCGTGAAGTGTAGCGTGGCCGA
CGTGTACCCCTTCGACAGACTGGAAATCGACCTGCTGAAGGGCGACCACCTGATGAAGTCCCAAGAGTTC
CTGGAAGATGCCGACAGAAAGAGCCTGGAAACAAAGTCCCTGGAAGTGACCTTCACACCCGTGATCGAGG
ACATCGGCAAGGTGCTCGTGTGTAGAGCCAAGCTGCACATCGACGAGATGGATAGCGTGCCAACAGTGCG
GCAGGCCGTGAAAGAGCTGCAGGTCTACATCAGCCCCAAGAACACCGTGATCAGCGTGAACCCCAGCACA
AAGCTGCAAGAAGGCGGCAGCGTCACCATGACCTGTAGCTCTGAAGGACTGCCCGCTCCTGAGATCTTCT
GGTCCAAGAAGCTGGACAACGGCAACCTGCAGCACCTGAGCGGAAATGCCACACTGACACTGATCGCCAT
GCGGATGGAAGATAGCGGCATCTATGTGTGCGAGGGCGTGAACCTGATCGGCAAGAACCGGAAAGAGGTG
GAACTGATCGTCCAAGAGAAGCCCTTCACCGTGGAAATCAGCCCCGGACCTAGAATCGCCGCTCAGATCG
GAGATTCCGTGATGCTGACCTGCTCTGTGATGGGCTGCGAGTCTCCCAGCTTTTCTTGGAGAACCCAGAT
CGACTCCCCACTGTCTGGAAAAGTGCGGAGCGAGGGCACAAATAGCACCCTGACACTGTCCCCAGTGTCC
TTTGAGAATGAGCACTCCTACCTGTGCACCGTGACCTGCGGCCACAAAAAGCTCGAGAAGGGAATTCAGG
TCGAGCTGTATAGCTTCCCCAGAGATCCCGAGATCGAGATGTCTGGCGGCCTGGTTAATGGCAGCAGCGT
GACAGTGTCTTGCAAGGTGCCAAGCGTGTACCCTCTGGACCGGCTGGAAATTGAGCTGCTCAAAGGGGAG
ACAATCCTCGAGAATATCGAGTTCCTTGAGGACACCGACATGAAGTCTCTGGAAAACAAGAGCCTCGAGA
TGACATTCATCCCCACCATCGAGGATACAGGCAAAGCCCTCGTGTGCCAGGCCAAACTGCATATTGATGA
CATGGAATTCGAGCCCAAGCAGCGGCAGAGCACACAGACACTGTATGTGAACGTGGCCCCTAGAGACACC
ACAGTGCTGGTGTCCCCAAGCTCCATTCTGGAAGAGGGCAGCTCCGTGAACATGACATGCCTGAGCCAGG
GCTTCCCCGCTCCAAAGATTCTGTGGTCAAGACAGCTGCCCAATGGCGAGCTGCAGCCTCTGTCTGAGAA
TGCTACCCTGACTCTGATCAGCACCAAAATGGAAGATTCCGGCGTGTACCTGTGCGAAGGCATCAATCAG
GCCGGCAGAAGCAGAAAAGAAGTCGAGCTGATCATCCAAGTGACGCCCAAGGACATCAAGCTGACCGCCT
TTCCAAGCGAGTCTGTGAAAGAGGGCGACACCGTCATCATCAGCTGCACCTGTGGCAATGTGCCCGAGAC
ATGGATCATCCTGAAGAAGAAGGCCGAGACAGGCGATACCGTGCTGAAGTCTATCGACGGCGCCTACACC
ATCAGAAAGGCCCAGCTGAAAGACGCCGGGGTGTACGAGTGCGAGTCCAAGAACAAAGTGGGCAGCCAGC
TGAGATCTCTGACCCTGGATGTGCAGGGCAGAGAGAACAACAAGGACTACTTCAGCCCCGAA
